>Addgene plasmid #223467 | pEY120 | addgene full sequence | sequence record 441671 | Addgene NGS Result
TCACACAGGAAACAGCTATGACCATGATTACGCCAAGCTGTAAGTTTAAACATGATCTTACTAACTAACT
ATTCTCATTTAAATTTTCAGAGCTTAAAAATGGCTGAAATCACTCACAACGATGGATACGCTAACAACTT
GGAAATGAAATAAGCTTGCATGCCTGCAGTTAATCAATGTGTTTGCTCCGATGCGCCTAGTCTCAAAGCC
TTCTCATGTTGCAAACAAATGCACTAACTAAACTAATTAACAAGTCACGGAGGAGATTCAAAACATTTCA
CTTTTCAGGAAAGTAGCATTTTTAAATATATTCATGTTGTAGATTTGTCATTTTGCAATATTTTTTATCA
AAATTGGATTACACCCTCTTTTGAGCAGTCTGACTTGTTGGCTGACTTGATTTTCTTTTAAAGTGATGAA
ATTTTATTCATATTTGATTTTTAGTAAATAAATTATTGCAAACCCCATTATGCAACTTTGACAGCTTATA
TCTCAGTTGCCGTTTGTTTTATGAAAAATTGTCAACTTACCAAATAATTCTTAGTTACGATCTGAAATTT
TTCGAAAACTCTAATCTTTAGTCAAAAATGTTCAGCAATGTAAACATTTTTTCATTACAAAAAAAGATGA
TGTAGATGCATACATCAAGTATCTCAACCGGAACACCCCCTATTTTGCACCATCTCTGTCATCTTTTTCT
TCCTTTTTCAGATGGGAAACATACAATTAATGCTCACATGTCATGTCTAGTCATTTGTTTTTTTTTGTTT
GTTTTTAATCCGAATCTCTTATTCATCTTTAGACGTTCCATTCGGCAGAGGCGAGTTGGGGCGCCTCTTA
CTCGCCTCAAATTTTGTGTTTGCACTCATAATCAAAGAATAAATTATCTTGCCCATTTTGGTCCTTGACC
ATTTGTGTAGGCAATAGGCAGGCAGACATATTTTCTTAAACAGAAGACCGAACTGTGAGTGTACAAAAAT
AAATTAAATATTACCTACCTTTGTTAGAATTTGGAATAAGATTAAAAAATTCGTTGTCCTCTGTGGAATT
GCTCATTATTAGATTTTTACGAAATCATGCGGATTAGAAAGTTTAATATTTATGTACAGTGCGTCCAACT
TCTATAGCACCCCCCTCCAATTCGGCCGTTTGGAGCTTTTCAAAATATTTTTCGGAAAAGTGTTAGTGCA
GTTCGATAGCAAATATTGAAAAACCTATGCTCCCCAATTTTTATCATGATATCTCAAAAATCACGGAAAT
TGGGTCAAAATATCTGAAAAATGGCCGTCGAACTTCTATAGCACCCCCTCTGATTTTTGACAAATTTCTG
TAAATTCGGGGTTTTCTTCGTAGTTAATGAATTTATTTTGTAAATAACTGCACACCAAAATAATCAGGTG
GTTTCACTTTCACATTTAAAAAATAAATATAACACTTGAAAACACGTGGAATGCCTGGGATTGATCAAAA
AATTGATCAAAATGTTCTTCTCCGTCTATTCATTACTATGTAATTAGTTGTAGAAAGCATTTATTCATAT
GAACCAAATGGTAAAGGGAGCAACTTCAGTGGTTTTTAAAAGGCTCGATTTAACCATGAAAACGAGCGTT
CGGAGGCACAAAGCTGAAGGTTTTGACTTCGTATTGTACAGAACTTCAGCTCATCCTGCTCAAATGTCTT
TGAAGCTTCGATTTTGATTAGATGTCTTTGAAAATTTATACGGAAAAGATCATGAGACCGCTCAAAAAGA
GGACAAAGGCAAAGCGAGGCCGCAAGTCTTTTTTTCAAGCTAACATGCGAAAATTTTAGACAGAAAAGTA
AGATATACCTTTCCAAATGACGATTTTGCTAGTTGTATTTATAACTCAAGTTAAATTTAGCGAATTCGCT
CATTGAATCTTTTTTTGGTCAAGTAATGCAAAAGCTACCAGACAAAACATTGAACCTGCGATTGTAGATG
TCTGGCATCTGATTTACCCATGGATTTCCACGGATTTTTTGTTCATATAAAATAATTTTTAATTTTTGCT
ATAATGTAGTAATTTTTAGTCGAAAATGTATTCCCAACCATTATCTCTGCGCCTCCGAACGCTCGTTTTC
ATGGTTAAATCGAACCTTTTAAAAACCACTGAAGTTGCTCCCTTTACCATTTGGTTCATATGAATAAATG
CTTTCTACAACTAATTATATAGTAATGAATAGACGGAGAAGAACATTTTGATCTATTTTGGTGCTGCGAA
AATCATTGGGAGCCAAGATATGGCCTCTGAAGCAAATAAGAACGTTGAGGGGGGTGCTATAGAAGTTGGA
CGCACTGTATTTCCAATTATTTTTTAAGAATTTCGATTTTATAAACAGCCTTTGCTCCGCCTATTTGAGC
TCATGATGTTTCTCTTTTGTTTTCAAGATTGTTGATTCCTTCCTATTGTCCTATTGTGATTTTTAAATTT
TTAAATTGCTCATTAACTTGATTTTTATTTAGTACATATCTCTAATATGTTGTTTCACATTGCACCAACC
GGTCTCAATTTTTGAAATTATTTATTGTTATGTTTGAATATTTTAAACAAATTTAAAAATTTAGAAAAAT
TGCTGAGCTGTTGCCTAAACTCATAAGTGTTTCAAAATTTGCTACGATTTTGCATGTACTTTTTAATATT
TTATATGCTTTTTCGTATTCCAAAACAAACAATTTAGTTTACTTTACAAATTATGAACAAAAAAAATTTG
ATGTAACGGAGAGAAAATTATTAAACGTTACATGTATTTTTTGATCGTATCGAGAAAAATGCAAAAAATA
TCAAATTGTAATTTTTCCGCACATCTCCGCAACACACAATTTTAAAAAAATCCCTTATATTTCAGCTAAC
CACCCGGGATTGGCCAAAGGACCCAAAGGTATGTTTCGAATGATACTAACATAACATAGAACATTTTCAG
GAGGACCCTTGGAGGGTACCGGTTTTCCCAGTCACGACGCGTGGTACCGAGCTCAGAAAAAATGACCGCT
CCAAAGAAGAAACGCAAAGTACCGAGCTCAGAAAAAATGACGGCACCTAAAAAGAAACGCAAAGTACCGG
TCGCCGAGAAGACAGCCCCAAAAAAGAAGCGTAAAGTTCCACGCGTCATGGGAGTAAGTTTAAACAGTTC
GGTACTAACTAACCATACATATTTAAATTTTCAGCGCGCTGTCTCCAAGGGAGAGGAGCTCATCAAGGAG
AACATGCACACCAAGCTCTACATGGAGGGAACCGTCAACAACCACCACTTCAAGTGCACCCACGAAGGGG
AGGGCAAGCCCTACGAGGGCACCCAGACCAACAGGATTAAGGTGGTGGAGGGAGGCCCCCTGCCGTTCGC
ATTCGACATCCTGGCCACCTGCTTTATGTACGGGAGCAAGACCTTCATCAACCACACCCAAGGAATCCCA
GACTTCTTCAAGCAATCCTTCGTAAGTTTAAACATGATTTTACTAACTAACTAATCTGATTTAAATTTTC
AGCCTGAGGGCTTCACATGGGAGAGAGTCACCACATACGAAGACGGGGGCGTGCTTACCGTTACCCAGGA
CACCAGCCTCCAGGACGGCTGCTTGATCTACAACGTCAAGCTCAGAGGGGTGAACTTCCCATCCAACGGC
CCTGTGATGCAGAAGAAAACACTCGGCTGGGAGGCCAGTACCGAGACCCTGTACCCCGCTGACGGCGGCC
TGGAAGGCAGATGCGACATGGCCCTGAAGCTCGTGGGCGGGGGCCACCTGCACTGCAACCTGAAGACCAC
ATACAGATCCAAGAAACCCGCTAAGAACCTCAAGATGCCAGGAGTAAGTTTAAACATATATATACTAACT
AACCCTGATTATTTAAATTTTCAGGTCTACTTTGTGGACCGCAGACTGGAAAGAATCAAGGAGGCCGACA
ATGAGACCTACGTCGAGCAGCACGAGGTGGCTGTGGCCAGATACTGCGACCTCCCTAGCAAACTGGGGCA
CAAACTTAATGGCATGGACGAGCTGTACAAGTAAGCGCCGGTCGCTACCATTACCAACTTGTCTGGTGTC
AAAAATAATAGGGGCCGCTGTCATCAGAGTAAGTTTAAACTGAGTTCTACTAACTAACGAGTAATATTTA
AATTTTCAGCATCTCGCGCCCGTGCCTCTGACTTCTAAGTCCAATTACTCTTCAACATCCCTACATGCTC
TTTCTCCCTGTGCTCCCACCCCCTATTTTTGTTATTATCAAAAAACTTCTCTTAATTTCTTTGTTTTTTA
GCTTCTTTTAAGTCACCTCTAACAATGAAATTGTGTAGATTCAAAAATAGAATTAATTCGTAATAAAAAG
TCGAAAAAAATTGTGCTCCCTCCCCCCATTAATAATAATTCTATCCCAAAATCTACACAATGTTCTGTGT
ACACTTCTTATGTTTTTTACTTCTGATAAATTTTTTTGAAACATCATAGAAAAAACCGCACACAAAATAC
CTTATCATATGTTACGTTTCAGTTTATGACCGCAATTTTTATTTCTTCGCACGTCTGGGCCTCTCATGAC
GTCAAATCATGCTCATCGTGAAAAAGTTTTGGAGTATTTTTGGAATTTTTCAATCAAGTGAAAGTTTATG
AAATTAATTTTCCTGCTTTTGCTTTTTGGGGTTTCCCCTATTGTTTGTCAAGATTTCGAGGACGGCGTTT
TTCTTGCTAAAATCACAAGTATTGATGAGCACGATGCAAGAAAGATCGGAAGAAGGTTTGGGTTTGAGGC
TCAGTGGAAGGTGAGTAGAAGTTGATAATTTGAAAGTGGAGTAGTGTCTATGGGGTTTTTGCCTTAAATG
ACAGAATACATTCCCAATATACCAAACATAACTGTTTCCTACTAGTCGGCCGTACGGGCCCTTTCGTCTC
GCGCGTTTCGGTGATGACGGTGAAAACCTCTGACACATGCAGCTCCCGGAGACGGTCACAGCTTGTCTGT
AAGCGGATGCCGGGAGCAGACAAGCCCGTCAGGGCGCGTCAGCGGGTGTTGGCGGGTGTCGGGGCTGGCT
TAACTATGCGGCATCAGAGCAGATTGTACTGAGAGTGCACCATATGCGGTGTGAAATACCGCACAGATGC
GTAAGGAGAAAATACCGCATCAGGCGGCCTTAAGGGCCTCGTGATACGCCTATTTTTATAGGTTAATGTC
ATGATAATAATGGTTTCTTAGACGTCAGGTGGCACTTTTCGGGGAAATGTGCGCGGAACCCCTATTTGTT
TATTTTTCTAAATACATTCAAATATGTATCCGCTCATGAGACAATAACCCTGATAAATGCTTCAATAATA
TTGAAAAAGGAAGAGTATGAGTATTCAACATTTCCGTGTCGCCCTTATTCCCTTTTTTGCGGCATTTTGC
CTTCCTGTTTTTGCTCACCCAGAAACGCTGGTGAAAGTAAAAGATGCTGAAGATCAGTTGGGTGCACGAG
TGGGTTACATCGAACTGGATCTCAACAGCGGTAAGATCCTTGAGAGTTTTCGCCCCGAAGAACGTTTTCC
AATGATGAGCACTTTTAAAGTTCTGCTATGTGGCGCGGTATTATCCCGTATTGACGCCGGGCAAGAGCAA
CTCGGTCGCCGCATACACTATTCTCAGAATGACTTGGTTGAGTACTCACCAGTCACAGAAAAGCATCTTA
CGGATGGCATGACAGTAAGAGAATTATGCAGTGCTGCCATAACCATGAGTGATAACACTGCGGCCAACTT
ACTTCTGACAACGATCGGAGGACCGAAGGAGCTAACCGCTTTTTTGCACAACATGGGGGATCATGTAACT
CGCCTTGATCGTTGGGAACCGGAGCTGAATGAAGCCATACCAAACGACGAGCGTGACACCACGATGCCTG
TAGCAATGGCAACAACGTTGCGCAAACTATTAACTGGCGAACTACTTACTCTAGCTTCCCGGCAACAATT
AATAGACTGGATGGAGGCGGATAAAGTTGCAGGACCACTTCTGCGCTCGGCCCTTCCGGCTGGCTGGTTT
ATTGCTGATAAATCTGGAGCCGGTGAGCGTGGGTCTCGCGGTATCATTGCAGCACTGGGGCCAGATGGTA
AGCCCTCCCGTATCGTAGTTATCTACACGACGGGGAGTCAGGCAACTATGGATGAACGAAATAGACAGAT
CGCTGAGATAGGTGCCTCACTGATTAAGCATTGGTAACTGTCAGACCAAGTTTACTCATATATACTTTAG
ATTGATTTAAAACTTCATTTTTAATTTAAAAGGATCTAGGTGAAGATCCTTTTTGATAATCTCATGACCA
AAATCCCTTAACGTGAGTTTTCGTTCCACTGAGCGTCAGACCCCGTAGAAAAGATCAAAGGATCTTCTTG
AGATCCTTTTTTTCTGCGCGTAATCTGCTGCTTGCAAACAAAAAAACCACCGCTACCAGCGGTGGTTTGT
TTGCCGGATCAAGAGCTACCAACTCTTTTTCCGAAGGTAACTGGCTTCAGCAGAGCGCAGATACCAAATA
CTGTTCTTCTAGTGTAGCCGTAGTTAGGCCACCACTTCAAGAACTCTGTAGCACCGCCTACATACCTCGC
TCTGCTAATCCTGTTACCAGTGGCTGCTGCCAGTGGCGATAAGTCGTGTCTTACCGGGTTGGACTCAAGA
CGATAGTTACCGGATAAGGCGCAGCGGTCGGGCTGAACGGGGGGTTCGTGCACACAGCCCAGCTTGGAGC
GAACGACCTACACCGAACTGAGATACCTACAGCGTGAGCTATGAGAAAGCGCCACGCTTCCCGAAGGGAG
AAAGGCGGACAGGTATCCGGTAAGCGGCAGGGTCGGAACAGGAGAGCGCACGAGGGAGCTTCCAGGGGGA
AACGCCTGGTATCTTTATAGTCCTGTCGGGTTTCGCCACCTCTGACTTGAGCGTCGATTTTTGTGATGCT
CGTCAGGGGGGCGGAGCCTATGGAAAAACGCCAGCAACGCGGCCTTTTTACGGTTCCTGGCCTTTTGCTG
GCCTTTTGCTCACATGTTCTTTCCTGCGTTATCCCCTGATTCTGTGGATAACCGTATTACCGCCTTTGAG
TGAGCTGATACCGCTCGCCGCAGCCGAACGACCGAGCGCAGCGAGTCAGTGAGCGATGAAGCGGAAGAGC
GCCCAATACGCAAACCGCCTCTCCCCGCGCGTTGGCCGATTCATTAATGCAGCTGGCACGACAGGTTTCC
CGACTGGAAAGCGGGCAGTGAGCGCAACGCAATTAATGTGAGTTAGCTCACTCATTAGGCACCCCAGGCT
TTACACTTTATGCTTCCGGCTCGTATGTTGTGTGGAATTGTGAGCGGATAACAATT
Features (pLannotate 1.2.2; 14 found; start..end, strand, type, name):
    152..169     -  misc_feature   MCS (fragment): pUC18/19 multiple cloning site
   2961..2979    -  CDS            lacZα (fragment): LacZα fragment of β-galactosidase; lacZ fragment
   3134..3184    +  CDS            mEGFP (fragment): monomeric enhanced GFP, optimized with synthetic introns for expression in C. elegans
   3191..4021    +  CDS            mNeptune2.5: mNeptune2.5 is a basic (constitutively fluorescent) red fluorescent protein published in 2014, derived from Entacmaea quadricolor. It is reported to be a rapidly-maturing monomer with moderate acid sensitivity.
   4618..4770    +  CDS            aex-5 (fragment): AEX5_CAEEL - Also known as kpc-3 From Caenorhabditis elegans.
   4898..4933    +  CDS            rop (fragment): Rop protein, which maintains plasmids at low copy number; rop
   5035..5134    +  misc_feature   bom (fragment): basis of mobility region from pBR322
   5232..5336    +  promoter       AmpR promoter: bla
   5337..6197    +  CDS            AmpR: β-lactamase; bla; confers resistance to ampicillin, carbenicillin, and related antibiotics
   6368..6956    +  rep_origin     ori: high-copy-number ColE1/pMB1/pBR322/pUC origin of replication
   7139..7231    +  CDS            lacI (fragment): lac repressor; lacI; The lac repressor binds to the lac operator to inhibit transcription in E. coli. This inhibition can be relieved by adding lactose or isopropyl-β-D-thiogalactopyranoside (IPTG).
   7244..7265    +  protein_bind   CAP binding site: CAP binding activates transcription in the presence of cAMP. E. coli catabolite activator protein
   7280..7310    +  promoter       lac promoter: promoter for the E. coli lac operon
   7318..7334    +  protein_bind   lac operator: The lac repressor binds to the lac operator to inhibit transcription in E. coli. This inhibition can be relieved by adding lactose or isopropyl-β-D-thiogalactopyranoside (IPTG). lac repressor encoded by lacI
