[The description below was written by a language model from this plasmid's Addgene catalogue record and pLannotate feature annotations shown in this document.]
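Description:
pEY120 is a C. elegans expression plasmid built on the pPD95.62 backbone, one of the standard worm reporter vectors, and is one of the reporter constructs associated with the NeuroPAL multicolor atlas for identifying neurons across the whole nervous system. In bacteria it is maintained through a high-copy ColE1/pUC-type origin and selected with ampicillin via the β-lactamase gene and its own promoter. Remnants of the pUC lineage are also detected, including a lac promoter, operator and CAP site, short lacZα, lacI, rop and bom fragments, and a piece of the pUC multiple cloning site. These are cloning-vector leftovers with no role in the worm.

The payload is a promoter fragment of the chemoreceptor-family gene sra-11, designated sra-11(pB), inserted by Gibson assembly upstream of the far-red fluorescent protein mNeptune2.5. The promoter itself is not annotated in the feature table, but a large unannotated stretch lies between the polylinker remnant and the reporter, which is where it would be expected to sit. Immediately before the mNeptune2.5 coding sequence is a short segment matching worm-optimised GFP, probably a residual piece of the parental vector's reporter. The catalogue states that the fluorophore is nuclear, although no nuclear localisation signal is annotated. A short match to aex-5 downstream of the reporter probably reflects genomic sequence in the 3' region of the cassette, though the record does not name the 3' UTR.

The construct labels the nuclei of the subset of neurons in which this sra-11 fragment is active. The record refers to the NeuroPAL publication for the specific expression pattern.
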