Addgene plasmid #223467: pEY120
Purpose: sra-11(pB) fluorescent neural reporter driving nuclear mNeptune2.5 expression (refer to NeuroPAL paper for expression)
Depositing lab: Oliver Hobert & Eviatar Yemini. Depositing organization: Columbia University. Publication: NeuroPAL: A Multicolor Atlas for Whole-Brain Neuronal Identification in C. elegans. Yemini E, Lin A, Nejatbakhsh A, Varol E, Sun R, Mena GE, Samuel ADT, Paninski L, Venkatachalam V, Hobert O. Cell. 2021 Jan 7;184(1):272-288.e11. doi: 10.1016/j.cell.2020.12.012. Epub 2020 Dec 29. PubMed 33378642.
Backbone
  Vector backbone: pPD95.62
  Vector type: Worm Expression
Growth in bacteria
  Bacterial resistance: Ampicillin, 100 μg/mL
  Growth temperature: 37°C
  Growth strain: DH5alpha
  Copy number: Unknown
Gene/Insert
  Gene/Insert name: sra-11(pB)
  Species: C. elegans (nematode)
  Entrez Gene: sra-11 (a.k.a. CELE_F44F4.13)
  Cloning method: Gibson Cloning
Terms and licenses: Academic/Nonprofit Terms; Industry Terms: Not Available to Industry
How to cite: pEY120 was a gift from Oliver Hobert & Eviatar Yemini (Addgene plasmid # 223467 ; http://n2t.net/addgene:223467 ; RRID:Addgene_223467)
